>Addgene plasmid #22527 | pENTR/pTER shATM #2 (730-2) | depositor full sequence | sequence record 10357 | Author sequence
CTTTCCTGCGTTATCCCCTGATTCTGTGGATAACCGTATTACCGCTAGCATGGATCTCGGGGACGTCTAA
CTACTAAGCGAGAGTAGGGAACTGCCAGGCATCAAATAAAACGAAAGGCTCAGTCGGAAGACTGGGCCTT
TCGTTTTATCTGTTGTTTGTCGGTGAACGCTCTCCTGAGTAGGACAAATCCGCCGGGAGCGGATTTGAAC
GTTGTGAAGCAACGGCCCGGAGGGTGGCGGGCAGGACGCCCGCCATAAACTGCCAGGCATCAAACTAAGC
AGAAGGCCATCCTGACGGATGGCCTTTTTGCGTTTCTACAAACTCTTCCTGTTAGTTAGTTACTTAAGCT
CGGGCCCCAAATAATGATTTTATTTTGACTGATAGTGACCTGTTCGTTGCAACAAATTGATAAGCAATGC
TTTTTTATAATGCCAACTTTGTACAAAAAAGCAGGCTTTAAAGGAACCAATTCAGTCGACTGGATCCGGT
ACCGAATTCGAACGCTGACGTCATCAACCCGCTCCAAGGAATCGCGGCCCAGTGTCACTAGGCGGGAACA
CCCAGCGCGCGTGCGCCCTGGCAGGAAGATGGCTGTGAGGGACAGGGGAGTGGCGCCCTGCAATATTTGC
ATGTCGCTATGTGTTCTGGGAAATCACCATAAACGTGAAATGTCTTTGGATTTGGGAATCTTATAAGTTC
CCTATCAGTGATAGAGATCCCTGAAGATGGTGCTCATAAATTCAAGAGATTTATGAGCACCATCTTCATT
TTTGGAAAAGCTTGGTACCGAGCTCGGATCCACTAGTCCAGTGTGGTGGAATTCGCGGCCGCACTCGAGA
TATCTAGACCCAGCTTTCTTGTACAAAGTTGGCATTATAAGAAAGCATTGCTTATCAATTTGTTGCAACG
AACAGGTCACTATCAGTCAAAATAAAATCATTATTTGCCATCCAGCTGCAGCTCTGGCCCGTGTCTCAAA
ATCTCTGATGTTACATTGCACAAGATAAAAATATATCATCATGAACAATAAAACTGTCTGCTTACATAAA
CAGTAATACAAGGGGTGTTATGAGCCATATTCAACGGGAAACGTCGAGGCCGCGATTAAATTCCAACATG
GATGCTGATTTATATGGGTATAAATGGGCTCGCGATAATGTCGGGCAATCAGGTGCGACAATCTATCGCT
TGTATGGGAAGCCCGATGCGCCAGAGTTGTTTCTGAAACATGGCAAAGGTAGCGTTGCCAATGATGTTAC
AGATGAGATGGTCAGACTAAACTGGCTGACGGAATTTATGCCTCTTCCGACCATCAAGCATTTTATCCGT
ACTCCTGATGATGCATGGTTACTCACCACTGCGATCCCCGGAAAAACAGCATTCCAGGTATTAGAAGAAT
ATCCTGATTCAGGTGAAAATATTGTTGATGCGCTGGCAGTGTCCCTGCGCCGGTTGCATTCGATTCCTGT
TTGTAATTGTCCTTTTAACAGCGATCGCGTATTTCGTCTCGCTCAGGCGCAATCACGAATGAATAACGGT
TTGGTTGATGCGAGTGATTTTGATGACGAGCGTAATGGCTGGCCTGTTGAACAAGTCTGGAAAGAAATGC
ATAAACTTTTGCCATTCTCACCGGATTCAGTCGTCACTCATGGTGATTTCTCACTTGATAACCTTATTTT
TGACGAGGGGAAATTAATAGGTTGTATTGATGTTGGACGAGTCGGAATCGCAGACCGATACCAGGATCTT
GCCATCCTATGGAACTGCCTCGGTGAGTTTTCTCCTTCATTACAGAAACGGCTTTTTCAAAAATATGGTA
TTGATAATCCTGATATGAATAAATTGCAGTTTCATTTGATGCTCGATGAGTTTTTCTAATCAGAATTGGT
TAATTGGTTGTAACATTATTCAGATTGGGCCCCGTTCCACTGAGCGTCAGACCCGGTAGAAAAGATCAAA
GGATCTTCTTGAGATCCTTTTTTTCTGCGCGTAATCTGCTGCTTGCAAACAAAAAAACCACCGCTACCAG
CGGTGGTTTGTTTGCCGGATCAAGAGCTACCAACTCTTTTTCCGAAGGTAACTGGCTTCAGCAGAGCGCA
GATACCAAATACTGTTCTTCTAGTGTAGCCGTAGTTAGGCCACCACTTCAAGAACTCTGTAGCACCGCCT
ACATACCTCGCTCTGCTAATCCTGTTACCAGTGGCTGCTGCCAGTGGCGATAAGTCGTGTCTTACCGGGT
TGGACTCAAGACGATAGTTACCGGATAAGGCGCAGCGGTCGGGCTGAACGGGGGGTTCGTGCACACAGCC
CAGCTTGGAGCGAACGACCTACACCGAACTGAGATACCTACAGCGTGAGCTATGAGAAAGCGCCACGCTT
CCCGAAGGGAGAAAGGCGGACAGGTATCCGGTAAGCGGCAGGGTCGGAACAGGAGAGCGCACGAGGGAGC
TTCCAGGGGGAAACGCCTGGTATCTTTATAGTCCTGTCGGGTTTCGCCACCTCTGACTTGAGCGTCGATT
TTTGTGATGCTCGTCAGGGGGGCGGAGCCTATGGAAAAACGCCAGCAACGCGGCCTTTTTACGGTTCCTG
GCCTTTTGCTGGCCTTTTGCTCACATGTT
Features (pLannotate 1.2.2; 9 found; start..end, strand, type, name):
      1..46      +  rep_origin     RSF ori (fragment): Plasmids containing the RSF 1030 origin of replication can be propagated in E. coli cells that contain additional plasmids with compatible origins.
    106..149     -  terminator     rrnB T1 terminator: Escherichia coli rrnB; transcription terminator T1 from the E. coli rrnB gene
    281..308     +  terminator     rrnB T2 terminator: transcription terminator T2 from the E. coli rrnB gene
    358..457     +  protein_bind   attL1: mutant version of attL; recombination site for the Gateway® LR reaction LR Clonase™
    500..700     +  promoter       H1 promoter (fragment): human H1 RNA promoter
    699..718     +  promoter       PLtetO-1 promoter (fragment): modified phage lambda PL promoter with tet operator sites (Lutz and Bujard, 1997)
    848..947     -  protein_bind   attL2: mutant version of attL; recombination site for the Gateway® LR reaction LR Clonase™
   1070..1879    +  CDS            KanR: aminoglycoside phosphotransferase; aph(3')-Ia; confers resistance to kanamycin in bacteria or G418 (Geneticin®) in eukaryotes
   1969..2557    +  rep_origin     ori: high-copy-number ColE1/pMB1/pBR322/pUC origin of replication
