[The description below was written by a language model from this plasmid's Addgene catalogue record and pLannotate feature annotations shown in this document.]
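Description:
pENTR/pTER shATM #2 (730-2) is a Gateway entry vector for RNA interference, built on the Invitrogen pENTR1A backbone and carrying a short hairpin RNA cassette directed against ATM (ataxia telangiectasia mutated). The depositor's full sequence is about 2.6 kb. The plasmid is propagated in E. coli at high copy from a ColE1/pUC-type origin and is selected with kanamycin through the aph(3')-Ia resistance gene. rrnB T1 and T2 terminators lie upstream of the cloning region, where they insulate it from read-through transcription originating in the backbone. A very short match annotated as an RSF origin fragment is probably just sequence similarity at the edge of the main origin, not a second functional replicon.

The payload lies between the attL1 and attL2 recombination sites. It consists of a human H1 RNA polymerase III promoter followed immediately by a short segment that the annotation software labels as a PLtetO-1 fragment. Given its size and position, and the pTER in the construct name, this most likely represents a tet operator placed at the end of the H1 promoter, which would allow hairpin expression to be repressed by Tet repressor and induced with tetracycline or doxycycline. The record does not state this explicitly. The 48 bp shATM oligonucleotide insert was cloned downstream between BglII and HindIII sites, with the BglII site destroyed in the process.

Because the whole H1-shRNA cassette is flanked by attL sites, an LR Clonase reaction can transfer it into any compatible destination vector, such as a viral vector, for delivery to mammalian cells. The depositor notes that this hairpin was used successfully for ATM knockdown in published work.
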