Addgene plasmid #22527: pENTR/pTER shATM #2 (730-2)
Depositing lab: Eric Campeau. Depositing organization: University of Massachusetts, Worcester.
Backbone
  Vector backbone: pENTR1A
  Backbone manufacturer: Invitrogen
  Backbone size w/o insert (bp): 2571
  Vector type: RNAi ; Entry vector
Growth in bacteria
  Bacterial resistance: Kanamycin, 50 μg/mL
  Growth temperature: 37°C
  Growth strain: DH5alpha
  Growth instructions: TOP10F', 37oC
  Copy number: High Copy
Gene/Insert
  Gene/Insert name: sh Ataxia telangiectasia mutated (alt name: shATM)
  Insert size (bp): 48
  Cloning method: Restriction Enzyme; 5′ cloning site Bgl II (destroyed during cloning); 3′ cloning site Hind III (not destroyed)
  Sequencing primers: 5′ ENTRforw; 3′ ENTRrev
Terms and licenses: Academic/Nonprofit Terms; Industry Terms: Not Available to Industry
Depositor comments: shATM #2 was used successfully in Rodier et al.(2009) Nat.Cell Biol. 11(8):973-979.
How to cite: pENTR/pTER shATM #2 (730-2) was a gift from Eric Campeau (Addgene plasmid # 22527 ; http://n2t.net/addgene:22527 ; RRID:Addgene_22527)
