>Addgene plasmid #22527 | pENTR/pTER shATM #2 (730-2) | addgene partial sequence | sequence record 28712 | 22527 with pENTR-F
GATTTNATTTTGACTGATAGTGACCTGTTCGTTGCAACAAATTGATAAGCAATGCTTTTTTATAATGCCA
ACTTTGTACAAAAAAGCAGGCTTTAAAGGAACCAATTCAGTCGACTGGATCCGGTACCGAATTCGAACGC
TGACGTCATCAACCCGCTCCAAGGAATCGCGGGCCCAGTGTCACTAGGCGGGAACACCCAGCGCGCGTGC
GCCCTGGCAGGAAGATGGCTGTGAGGGACAGGGGAGTGGCGCCCTGCAATATTTGCATGTCGCTATGTGT
TCTGGGAAATCACCATAAACGTGAAATGTCTTTGGATTTGGGAATCTTATAAGTTCCCTATCAGTGATAG
AGATCCCTGAAGATGGNGCTCATAAATTCAAGAGATTTATGAGCACCATCTTCATTTTTGGAAAAGCTTG
NTACCGAGCTCGGATCCACTANTCCAGTGTGNAGGAATTCGCGGNCGNACTCGAGATATCTAGACCCAGC
TTTCTTGTACAAAGTTGGCATTACAA
